>Addgene plasmid #236289 | pLenti Puro HA-Ubiquitin-WT | addgene full sequence | sequence record 467836 | Addgene NGS Result
CATGATTACGCCAAGCTTGCATGCCTGCAGCATGATTACGCCAAGCGCGCAATTAACCCTCACTAAAGGG
AACAAAAGCTGGAGCTGCAAGCTTAATGTAGTCTTATGCAATACTCTTGTAGTCTTGCAACATGGTAACG
ATGAGTTAGCAACATGCCTTACAAGGAGAGAAAAAGCACCGTGCATGCCGATTGGTGGAAGTAAGGTGGT
ACGATCGTGCCTTATTAGGAAGGCAACAGACGGGTCTGACATGGATTGGACGAACCACTGAATTGCCGCA
TTGCAGAGATATTGTATTTAAGTGCCTAGCTCGATACATAAACGGGTCTCTCTGGTTAGACCAGATCTGA
GCCTGGGAGCTCTCTGGCTAACTAGGGAACCCACTGCTTAAGCCTCAATAAAGCTTGCCTTGAGTGCTTC
AAGTAGTGTGTGCCCGTCTGTTGTGTGACTCTGGTAACTAGAGATCCCTCAGACCCTTTTAGTCAGTGTG
GAAAATCTCTAGCAGTGGCGCCCGAACAGGGACTTGAAAGCGAAAGGGAAACCAGAGGAGCTCTCTCGAC
GCAGGACTCGGCTTGCTGAAGCGCGCACGGCAAGAGGCGAGGGGCGGCGACTGGTGAGTACGCCAAAAAT
TTTGACTAGCGGAGGCTAGAAGGAGAGAGATGGGTGCGAGAGCGTCAGTATTAAGCGGGGGAGAATTAGA
TCGCGATGGGAAAAAATTCGGTTAAGGCCAGGGGGAAAGAAAAAATATAAATTAAAACATATAGTATGGG
CAAGCAGGGAGCTAGAACGATTCGCAGTTAATCCTGGCCTGTTAGAAACATCAGAAGGCTGTAGACAAAT
ACTGGGACAGCTACAACCATCCCTTCAGACAGGATCAGAAGAACTTAGATCATTATATAATACAGTAGCA
ACCCTCTATTGTGTGCATCAAAGGATAGAGATAAAAGACACCAAGGAAGCTTTAGACAAGATAGAGGAAG
AGCAAAACAAAAGTAAGACCACCGCACAGCAAGCGGCCGCTGATCTTCAGACCTGGAGGAGGAGATATGA
GGGACAATTGGAGAAGTGAATTATATAAATATAAAGTAGTAAAAATTGAACCATTAGGAGTAGCACCCAC
CAAGGCAAAGAGAAGAGTGGTGCAGAGAGAAAAAAGAGCAGTGGGAATAGGAGCTTTGTTCCTTGGGTTC
TTGGGAGCAGCAGGAAGCACTATGGGCGCAGCGTCAATGACGCTGACGGTACAGGCCAGACAATTATTGT
CTGGTATAGTGCAGCAGCAGAACAATTTGCTGAGGGCTATTGAGGCGCAACAGCATCTGTTGCAACTCAC
AGTCTGGGGCATCAAGCAGCTCCAGGCAAGAATCCTGGCTGTGGAAAGATACCTAAAGGATCAACAGCTC
CTGGGGATTTGGGGTTGCTCTGGAAAACTCATTTGCACCACTGCTGTGCCTTGGAATGCTAGTTGGAGTA
ATAAATCTCTGGAACAGATTTGGAATCACACGACCTGGATGGAGTGGGACAGAGAAATTAACAATTACAC
AAGCTTAATACACTCCTTAATTGAAGAATCGCAAAACCAGCAAGAAAAGAATGAACAAGAATTATTGGAA
TTAGATAAATGGGCAAGTTTGTGGAATTGGTTTAACATAACAAATTGGCTGTGGTATATAAAATTATTCA
TAATGATAGTAGGAGGCTTGGTAGGTTTAAGAATAGTTTTTGCTGTACTTTCTATAGTGAATAGAGTTAG
GCAGGGATATTCACCATTATCGTTTCAGACCCACCTCCCAACCCCGAGGGGACCCGACAGGCCCGAAGGA
ATAGAAGAAGAAGGTGGAGAGAGAGACAGAGACAGATCCATTCGATTAGTGAACGGATCGGCACTGCGTG
CGCCAATTCTGCAGACAAATGGCAGTATTCATCCACAATTTTAAAAGAAAAGGGGGGATTGGGGGGTACA
GTGCAGGGGAAAGAATAGTAGACATAATAGCAACAGACATACAAACTAAAGAATTACAAAAACAAATTAC
AAAAATTCAAAATTTTCGGGTTTATTACAGGGACAGCAGAGATCCAGTTTGGTTAATTAGCTAGCTAGGT
CTTGAAAGGAGTGGGAATTGGCTCCGGTGCCCGTCAGTGTGATGCGGTTTTGGCAGTACATCAATGGGCG
TGGATAGCGGTTTGACTCACGGGGATTTCCAAGTCTCCACCCCATTGACGTCAATGGGAGTTTGTTTTGG
CACCAAAATCAACGGGACTTTCCAAAATGTCGTAACAACTCCGCCCCATTGACGCAAATGGGCGGTAGGC
GTGTACGGTGGGAGGTCTATATAAGCAGAGCTGGTTTAGTGAACCGTCAGATCCGCTAGCGCTACCGGTC
GCCACCATGTACCCATACGATGTTCCGGATTACGCTAGCGGATCCATGCAGATCTTCGTGAAAACCCTTA
CCGGCAAGACCATCACCCTTGAGGTGGAGCCCAGTGACACCATCGAAAATGTGAAGGCCAAGATCCAGGA
TAAGGAAGGCATTCCCCCCGACCAGCAGAGGCTCATCTTTGCAGGCAAGCAGCTGGAAGATGGCCGTACT
CTTTCTGACTACAACATCCAGAAGGAGTCGACCCTGCACCTGGTCCTGCGTCTGAGAGGTGGTGGATCCG
GCGCAACAAACTTCTCTCTGCTGAAACAAGCCGGAGATGTCGAAGAGAATCCTGGACCGATGACCGAGTA
CAAGCCCACGGTGCGCCTCGCCACCCGCGACGACGTCCCCAGGGCCGTACGCACCCTCGCCGCCGCGTTC
GCCGACTACCCCGCCACGCGCCACACCGTCGATCCGGACCGCCACATCGAGCGGGTCACCGAGCTGCAAG
AACTCTTCCTCACGCGCGTCGGGCTCGACATCGGCAAGGTGTGGGTCGCGGACGACGGCGCCGCGGTGGC
GGTCTGGACCACGCCGGAGAGCGTCGAAGCGGGGGCGGTGTTCGCCGAGATCGGCCCGCGCATGGCCGAG
TTGAGCGGTTCCCGGCTGGCCGCGCAGCAACAGATGGAAGGCCTCCTGGCGCCGCACCGGCCCAAGGAGC
CCGCGTGGTTCCTGGCCACCGTCGGCGTCTCGCCCGACCACCAGGGCAAGGGTCTGGGCAGCGCCGTCGT
GCTCCCCGGAGTGGAGGCGGCCGAGCGCGCCGGGGTGCCCGCCTTCCTGGAGACCTCCGCGCCCCGCAAC
CTCCCCTTCTACGAGCGGCTCGGCTTCACCGTCACCGCCGACGTCGAGGTGCCCGAAGGACCGCGCACCT
GGTGCATGACCCGCAAGCCCGGTGCCTGAACGCGTTAAGTCGACAATCAACCTCTGGATTACAAAATTTG
TGAAAGATTGACTGGTATTCTTAACTATGTTGCTCCTTTTACGCTATGTGGATACGCTGCTTTAATGCCT
TTGTATCATGCTATTGCTTCCCGTATGGCTTTCATTTTCTCCTCCTTGTATAAATCCTGGTTGCTGTCTC
TTTATGAGGAGTTGTGGCCCGTTGTCAGGCAACGTGGCGTGGTGTGCACTGTGTTTGCTGACGCAACCCC
CACTGGTTGGGGCATTGCCACCACCTGTCAGCTCCTTTCCGGGACTTTCGCTTTCCCCCTCCCTATTGCC
ACGGCGGAACTCATCGCCGCCTGCCTTGCCCGCTGCTGGACAGGGGCTCGGCTGTTGGGCACTGACAATT
CCGTGGTGTTGTCGGGGAAATCATCGTCCTTTCCTTGGCTGCTCGCCTGTGTTGCCACCTGGATTCTGCG
CGGGACGTCCTTCTGCTACGTCCCTTCGGCCCTCAATCCAGCGGACCTTCCTTCCCGCGGCCTGCTGCCG
GCTCTGCGGCCTCTTCCGCGTCTTCGCCTTCGCCCTCAGACGAGTCGGATCTCCCTTTGGGCCGCCTCCC
CGCGTCGACTTTAAGACCAATGACTTACAAGGCAGCTGTAGATCTTAGCCACTTTTTAAAAGAAAAGGGG
GGACTGGAAGGGCTAATTCACTCCCAACGAAGACAAGATCTGCTTTTTGCTTGTACTGGGTCTCTCTGGT
TAGACCAGATCTGAGCCTGGGAGCTCTCTGGCTAACTAGGGAACCCACTGCTTAAGCCTCAATAAAGCTT
GCCTTGAGTGCTTCAAGTAGTGTGTGCCCGTCTGTTGTGTGACTCTGGTAACTAGAGATCCCTCAGACCC
TTTTAGTCAGTGTGGAAAATCTCTAGCAGTAGTAGTTCATGTCATCTTATTATTCAGTATTTATAACTTG
CAAAGAAATGAATATCAGAGAGTGAGAGGAACTTGTTTATTGCAGCTTATAATGGTTACAAATAAAGCAA
TAGCATCACAAATTTCACAAATAAAGCATTTTTTTCACTGCATTCTAGTTGTGGTTTGTCCAAACTCATC
AATGTATCTTATCATGTCTGGCTCTAGCTATCCCGCCCCTAACTCCGCCCATCCCGCCCCTAACTCCGCC
CAGTTCCGCCCATTCTCCGCCCCATGGCTGACTAATTTTTTTTATTTATGCAGAGGCCGAGGCCGCCTCG
GCCTCTGAGCTATTCCAGAAGTAGTGAGGAGGCTTTTTTGGAGGCCTAGGGACGTACCCAATTCGCCCTA
TAGTGAGTCGTATTACGCGCGCTCCCCGGGTACCGAGCTCGAATTCACTGGCCGTCGTTTTACAACGTCG
TGACTGGGAAAACCCTGGCGTTACCCAACTTAATCGCCTTGCAGCACATCCCCCTTTCGCCAGCTGGCGT
AATAGCGAAGAGGCCCGCACCGATCGCCCTTCCCAACAGTTGCGCAGCCTGAATGGCGAATGGCGCCTGA
TGCGGTATTTTCTCCTTACGCATCTGTGCGGTATTTCACACCGCATATGGTGCACTCTCAGTACAATCTG
CTCTGATGCCGCATAGTTAAGCCAGCCCCGACACCCGCCAACACCCGCTGACGCGCCCTGACGGGCTTGT
CTGCTCCCGGCATCCGCTTACAGACAAGCTGTGACCGTCTCCGGGAGCTGCATGTGTCAGAGGTTTTCAC
CGTCATCACCGAAACGCGCGAGACGAAAGGGCCTCGTGATACGCCTATTTTTATAGGTTAATGTCATGAT
AATAATGGTTTCTTAGACGTCAGGTGGCACTTTTCGGGGAAATGTGCGCGGAACCCCTATTTGTTTATTT
TTCTAAATACATTCAAATATGTATCCGCTCATGAGACAATAACCCTGATAAATGCTTCAATAATATTGAA
AAAGGAAGAGTATGAGTATTCAACATTTCCGTGTCGCCCTTATTCCCTTTTTTGCGGCATTTTGCCTTCC
TGTTTTTGCTCACCCAGAAACGCTGGTGAAAGTAAAAGATGCTGAAGATCAGTTGGGTGCACGAGTGGGT
TACATCGAACTGGATCTCAACAGCGGTAAGATCCTTGAGAGTTTTCGCCCCGAAGAACGTTTTCCAATGA
TGAGCACTTTTAAAGTTCTGCTATGTGGCGCGGTATTATCCCGTATTGACGCCGGGCAAGAGCAACTCGG
TCGCCGCATACACTATTCTCAGAATGACTTGGTTGAGTACTCACCAGTCACAGAAAAGCATCTTACGGAT
GGCATGACAGTAAGAGAATTATGCAGTGCTGCCATAACCATGAGTGATAACACTGCGGCCAACTTACTTC
TGACAACGATCGGAGGACCGAAGGAGCTAACCGCTTTTTTGCACAACATGGGGGATCATGTAACTCGCCT
TGATCGTTGGGAACCGGAGCTGAATGAAGCCATACCAAACGACGAGCGTGACACCACGATGCCTGTAGCA
ATGGCAACAACGTTGCGCAAACTATTAACTGGCGAACTACTTACTCTAGCTTCCCGGCAACAATTAATAG
ACTGGATGGAGGCGGATAAAGTTGCAGGACCACTTCTGCGCTCGGCCCTTCCGGCTGGCTGGTTTATTGC
TGATAAATCTGGAGCCGGTGAGCGTGGGTCTCGCGGTATCATTGCAGCACTGGGGCCAGATGGTAAGCCC
TCCCGTATCGTAGTTATCTACACGACGGGGAGTCAGGCAACTATGGATGAACGAAATAGACAGATCGCTG
AGATAGGTGCCTCACTGATTAAGCATTGGTAACTGTCAGACCAAGTTTACTCATATATACTTTAGATTGA
TTTAAAACTTCATTTTTAATTTAAAAGGATCTAGGTGAAGATCCTTTTTGATAATCTCATGACCAAAATC
CCTTAACGTGAGTTTTCGTTCCACTGAGCGTCAGACCCCGTAGAAAAGATCAAAGGATCTTCTTGAGATC
CTTTTTTTCTGCGCGTAATCTGCTGCTTGCAAACAAAAAAACCACCGCTACCAGCGGTGGTTTGTTTGCC
GGATCAAGAGCTACCAACTCTTTTTCCGAAGGTAACTGGCTTCAGCAGAGCGCAGATACCAAATACTGTT
CTTCTAGTGTAGCCGTAGTTAGGCCACCACTTCAAGAACTCTGTAGCACCGCCTACATACCTCGCTCTGC
TAATCCTGTTACCAGTGGCTGCTGCCAGTGGCGATAAGTCGTGTCTTACCGGGTTGGACTCAAGACGATA
GTTACCGGATAAGGCGCAGCGGTCGGGCTGAACGGGGGGTTCGTGCACACAGCCCAGCTTGGAGCGAACG
ACCTACACCGAACTGAGATACCTACAGCGTGAGCTATGAGAAAGCGCCACGCTTCCCGAAGGGAGAAAGG
CGGACAGGTATCCGGTAAGCGGCAGGGTCGGAACAGGAGAGCGCACGAGGGAGCTTCCAGGGGGAAACGC
CTGGTATCTTTATAGTCCTGTCGGGTTTCGCCACCTCTGACTTGAGCGTCGATTTTTGTGATGCTCGTCA
GGGGGGCGGAGCCTATGGAAAAACGCCAGCAACGCGGCCTTTTTACGGTTCCTGGCCTTTTGCTGGCCTT
TTGCTCACATGTTCTTTCCTGCGTTATCCCCTGATTCTGTGGATAACCGTATTACCGCCTTTGAGTGAGC
TGATACCGCTCGCCGCAGCCGAACGACCGAGCGCAGCGAGTCAGTGAGCGAGGAAGCGGAAGAGCGCCCA
ATACGCAAACCGCCTCTCCCCGCGCGTTGGCCGATTCATTAATGCAGCTGGCACGACAGGTTTCCCGACT
GGAAAGCGGGCAGTGAGCGCAACGCAATTAATGTGAGTTAGCTCACTCATTAGGCACCCCAGGCTTTACA
CTTTATGCTTCCGGCTCGTATGTTGTGTGGAATTGTGAGCGGATAACAATTTCACACAGGAAACAGCTAT
GAC
Features (pLannotate 1.2.2; 31 found; start..end, strand, type, name):
     13..30      -  misc_feature   MCS (fragment): pUC18/19 multiple cloning site
     51..69      +  promoter       T3 promoter: promoter for bacteriophage T3 RNA polymerase
     97..323     +  promoter       RSV promoter: Rous sarcoma virus enhancer/promoter
    324..504     +  LTR            5' LTR (truncated): truncated 5' long terminal repeat (LTR) from HIV-1
    551..676     +  misc_feature   HIV-1 Ψ: packaging signal of human immunodeficiency virus type 1
    660..1023    +  CDS            HIV-1 gag (fragment): gag protein from human immunodeficiency virus 1; gag
   1169..1402    +  misc_feature   RRE: The Rev response element (RRE) of HIV-1 allows for Rev-dependent mRNA export from the nucleus to the cytoplasm.
   1779..1879    +  CDS            Rev (fragment): human immunodeficiency virus 1 (HIV-1) Rev protein; rev; enhances nuclear export of unspliced and incompletely spliced viral mRNAs
   1929..2046    +  misc_feature   cPPT/CTS: central polypurine tract and central termination sequence of HIV-1
   2095..2113    +  CDS            small t antigen (fragment): SV40 (simian virus 40) small t antigen
   2139..2342    +  promoter       CMV promoter: human cytomegalovirus (CMV) immediate early promoter
   2390..2416    +  CDS            3xHA (fragment): three tandem HA epitope tags
   2426..2653    +  CDS            ubiquitin: human ubiquitin B; Homo sapiens UBB
   2720..3319    +  CDS            PuroR: puromycin N-acetyltransferase; pac from Streptomyces alboniger; confers resistance to puromycin
   3335..3923    +  misc_feature   WPRE: woodchuck hepatitis virus posttranscriptional regulatory element
   3974..3993    +  misc_feature   cPPT/CTS (fragment): central polypurine tract and central termination sequence of HIV-1
   3995..4228    +  LTR            3' LTR (ΔU3): self-inactivating 3' long terminal repeat (LTR) from HIV-1
   4300..4421    +  polyA_signal   SV40 poly(A) signal: SV40 polyadenylation signal
   4461..4596    +  rep_origin     SV40 ori: SV40 origin of replication
   4617..4635    -  promoter       T7 promoter: promoter for bacteriophage T7 RNA polymerase
   4643..4666    -  misc_feature   MCS (fragment): pUC18/19 multiple cloning site
   4663..4820    +  CDS            lacZα (fragment): LacZα fragment of β-galactosidase; lacZ fragment
   4826..4925    -  misc_feature   bom (fragment): basis of mobility region from pBR322
   5027..5062    -  CDS            rop (fragment): Rop protein, which maintains plasmids at low copy number; rop
   5157..5261    +  promoter       AmpR promoter: bla
   5262..6122    +  CDS            AmpR: β-lactamase; bla; confers resistance to ampicillin, carbenicillin, and related antibiotics
   6293..6881    +  rep_origin     ori: high-copy-number ColE1/pMB1/pBR322/pUC origin of replication
   7064..7156    +  CDS            lacI (fragment): lac repressor; lacI; The lac repressor binds to the lac operator to inhibit transcription in E. coli. This inhibition can be relieved by adding lactose or isopropyl-β-D-thiogalactopyranoside (IPTG).
   7169..7190    +  protein_bind   CAP binding site: CAP binding activates transcription in the presence of cAMP. E. coli catabolite activator protein
   7205..7235    +  promoter       lac promoter: promoter for the E. coli lac operon
   7243..7259    +  protein_bind   lac operator: The lac repressor binds to the lac operator to inhibit transcription in E. coli. This inhibition can be relieved by adding lactose or isopropyl-β-D-thiogalactopyranoside (IPTG). lac repressor encoded by lacI
