[The description below was written by a language model from this plasmid's Addgene catalogue record and pLannotate feature annotations shown in this document.]
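Description:
pLenti Puro HA-Ubiquitin-WT is a 7,283 bp lentiviral transfer plasmid built on a pLenti backbone for expressing HA-tagged wild-type human ubiquitin in mammalian cells. In bacteria it is maintained through a high-copy ColE1/pUC-type origin and selected with ampicillin via the β-lactamase gene. The viral portion has a third-generation layout. An RSV promoter replaces the U3 region upstream of a truncated HIV-1 5' LTR to drive genomic RNA production in packaging cells. This is followed by the Ψ packaging signal with a partial gag sequence, the Rev response element for Rev-dependent nuclear export, and the cPPT/CTS, which aids nuclear import of the reverse-transcribed genome. The 3' LTR carries the ΔU3 deletion, so integrated proviruses are self-inactivating. An SV40 polyadenylation signal and SV40 origin lie downstream of it.

The payload is driven by an internal CMV promoter. It consists of an N-terminal HA epitope (annotated as a 27 nt fragment of a 3xHA feature, consistent with a single HA copy) placed just upstream of a 228 bp ubiquitin coding sequence. This sequence is a single ubiquitin unit from human UBB, rather than the three tandem repeats of the native gene. A puromycin N-acetyltransferase gene follows about 70 bp downstream and allows selection of transduced cells. The feature table annotates no separate promoter, IRES or 2A element in that gap, so the record does not state how the marker is expressed. A WPRE after the puromycin gene enhances transcript stability and expression. The construct is suited to making stable cell lines that express epitope-tagged ubiquitin, where the HA tag would allow detection or immunoprecipitation of ubiquitin conjugates. The record itself states only the expression purpose.
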