Addgene plasmid #236289: pLenti Puro HA-Ubiquitin-WT
Purpose: Lentiviral vector expressing HA-tagged wild type ubiquitin
Depositing lab: Melina Fan & Addgene Research Program. Depositing organization: Addgene.
Backbone
  Vector backbone: pLenti
  Backbone size w/o insert (bp): 7055
  Total vector size (bp): 7283
  Vector type: Lentiviral
  Selectable markers: Puromycin
Growth in bacteria
  Bacterial resistance: Ampicillin, 100 μg/mL
  Growth temperature: 37°C
  Growth strain: NEB Stable
  Copy number: High Copy
Gene/Insert
  Gene/Insert name: Ubiquitin (alt name: UBB)
  Species: H. sapiens (human)
  Insert size (bp): 228
  Mutation: Single ubiquitin coding sequence (full length UBB has three repeating ubiquitin coding sequences)
  Entrez Gene: UBB (a.k.a. HEL-S-50)
  Promoter: CMV
  Tag / fusion protein: HA (N terminal on insert)
  Cloning method: Gibson Cloning
  Sequencing primers: 5′ CMV-F
Terms and licenses: Academic/Nonprofit Terms; Industry Terms
How to cite: pLenti Puro HA-Ubiquitin-WT was a gift from Melina Fan & Addgene Research Program (Addgene plasmid # 236289 ; http://n2t.net/addgene:236289 ; RRID:Addgene_236289)
